>Addgene plasmid #166169 | pDONR221-DNAJB6 | addgene full sequence | sequence record 329503 | Addgene NGS Result
CTTTCCTGCGTTATCCCCTGATTCTGTGGATAACCGTATTACCGCCTTTGAGTGAGCTGATACCGCTCGC
CGCAGCCGAACGACCGAGCGCAGCGAGTCAGTGAGCGAGGAAGCGGAAGAGCGCCCAATACGCAAACCGC
CTCTCCCCGCGCGTTGGCCGATTCATTAATGCAGCTGGCACGACAGGTTTCCCGACTGGAAAGCGGGCAG
TGAGCGCAACGCAATTAATACGCGTACCGCTAGCCAGGAAGAGTTTGTAGAAACGCAAAAAGGCCATCCG
TCAGGATGGCCTTCTGCTTAGTTTGATGCCTGGCAGTTTATGGCGGGCGTCCTGCCCGCCACCCTCCGGG
CCGTTGCTTCACAACGTTCAAATCCGCTCCCGGCGGATTTGTCCTACTCAGGAGAGCGTTCACCGACAAA
CAACAGATAAAACGAAAGGCCCAGTCTTCCGACTGAGCCTTTCGTTTTATTTGATGCCTGGCAGTTCCCT
ACTCTCGCGTTAACGCTAGCATGGATGTTTTCCCAGTCACGACGTTGTAAAACGACGGCCAGTCTTAAGC
TCGGGCCCCAAATAATGATTTTATTTTGACTGATAGTGACCTGTTCGTTGCAACAAATTGATGAGCAATG
CTTTTTTATAATGCCAACTTTGTACAAAAAAGCAGGCTTCGAAGGAGATAACAAATGGTGGAGTACTACT
TGATTTTAGGAGTTCACAAAAATGCAACACAAGACGACATCAAAAAAGCTTACAGAAAATTAGCTCTGAA
GTGGCATCCAGATAAGAACCCAGACAGCAAGGAGGAAGCAGAGAAAAAGTTCAAAGAGCTGTCGGAGGCC
TATGAAGTCCTTTCAGATGAAAACAAAAGAAATGTTTATGACCGATATGGAAAAGAAGGCCTCTCAGCAG
GAGGAGGAGGAGGCCACTACAATCACTTCGGCGGCGGCGGCTTCACATTCCGTAATCCAGAGGATGTTTT
CAGGGAATTCTTTGGAGGCAGAGATCCATTTGCAAATTTTTTTAATGATGACCCCTTCGACGATTTCTTT
GGAGGAAGTTGCAGTCGTCCAAGAGCTGCCAACCCGAGCAGAGGGCCGATGTTTGGGTTCGGTGGCTTTC
CAGCCTTTGGGTCTGGCTTCTCAGGGTTTGATTCAGGTTTTGCCTCGTTTGGAGACATGGGTGGTGGAGG
AGGATTTACCTCCTTCTCTTCTTCTTCATTTGGTGGTGGATTTGGAGGAGGAGGTAGAGGAGGAGGAATG
GGGAACTTTAAGTCCGTTTCAACCTCCACCAAGATTATCAACGGCAGAAAAATAACCACAAAACGGACTG
TGGAGAACGGCCAGGAGCGGGTAGAAGTGGTGGAAGATGGTCAGTTAAAATCTCTAACAGTTAATGACCT
CGCACCTCAGGATCCCTTTGAGGAGGAGTTTCGTCGCCTCAGACAGAACGCGCTTCCTGGCTTCGGCCTG
CACCAGCGCTACCTGAGGAACTCTGCCCAGAACCCCTCAGAGGAAGAGGAGGAGCACGGCCCACAGAGCC
AGGGACTGACGAGAGGTCACATGGACTCCAAGAGAAAGAAGCTGTGGCTAAAGGAGGCAGACTCCAAAAA
GAAACGATCCGCTCGACTCTTCCCTCGATTGAATGGATTCGGCACCTTTTTCGACCCAGCTTTCTTGTAC
AAAGTTGGCATTATAAGAAAGCATTGCTTATCAATTTGTTGCAACGAACAGGTCACTATCAGTCAAAATA
AAATCATTATTTGCCATCCAGCTGATATCCCCTATAGTGAGTCGTATTACATGGTCATAGCTGTTTCCTG
GCAGCTCTGGCCCGTGTCTCAAAATCTCTGATGTTACATTGCACAAGATAAAAATATATCATCATGAACA
ATAAAACTGTCTGCTTACATAAACAGTAATACAAGGGGTGTTATGAGCCATATTCAACGGGAAACGTCGA
GGCCGCGATTAAATTCCAACATGGATGCTGATTTATATGGGTATAAATGGGCTCGCGATAATGTCGGGCA
ATCAGGTGCGACAATCTATCGCTTGTATGGGAAGCCCGATGCGCCAGAGTTGTTTCTGAAACATGGCAAA
GGTAGCGTTGCCAATGATGTTACAGATGAGATGGTCAGACTAAACTGGCTGACGGAATTTATGCCTCTTC
CGACCATCAAGCATTTTATCCGTACTCCTGATGATGCATGGTTACTCACCACTGCGATCCCCGGAAAAAC
AGCATTCCAGGTATTAGAAGAATATCCTGATTCAGGTGAAAATATTGTTGATGCGCTGGCAGTGTTCCTG
CGCCGGTTGCATTCGATTCCTGTTTGTAATTGTCCTTTTAACAGCGATCGCGTATTTCGTCTCGCTCAGG
CGCAATCACGAATGAATAACGGTTTGGTTGATGCGAGTGATTTTGATGACGAGCGTAATGGCTGGCCTGT
TGAACAAGTCTGGAAAGAAATGCATAAACTTTTGCCATTCTCACCGGATTCAGTCGTCACTCATGGTGAT
TTCTCACTTGATAACCTTATTTTTGACGAGGGGAAATTAATAGGTTGTATTGATGTTGGACGAGTCGGAA
TCGCAGACCGATACCAGGATCTTGCCATCCTATGGAACTGCCTCGGTGAGTTTTCTCCTTCATTACAGAA
ACGGCTTTTTCAAAAATATGGTATTGATAATCCTGATATGAATAAATTGCAGTTTCATTTGATGCTCGAT
GAGTTTTTCTAATCAGAATTGGTTAATTGGTTGTAACACTGGCAGAGCATTACGCTGACTTGACGGGACG
GCGCAAGCTCATGACCAAAATCCCTTAACGTGAGTTACGCGTCGTTCCACTGAGCGTCAGACCCCGTAGA
AAAGATCAAAGGATCTTCTTGAGATCCTTTTTTTCTGCGCGTAATCTGCTGCTTGCAAACAAAAAAACCA
CCGCTACCAGCGGTGGTTTGTTTGCCGGATCAAGAGCTACCAACTCTTTTTCCGAAGGTAACTGGCTTCA
GCAGAGCGCAGATACCAAATACTGTTCTTCTAGTGTAGCCGTAGTTAGGCCACCACTTCAAGAACTCTGT
AGCACCGCCTACATACCTCGCTCTGCTAATCCTGTTACCAGTGGCTGCTGCCAGTGGCGATAAGTCGTGT
CTTACCGGGTTGGACTCAAGACGATAGTTACCGGATAAGGCGCAGCGGTCGGGCTGAACGGGGGGTTCGT
GCACACAGCCCAGCTTGGAGCGAACGACCTACACCGAACTGAGATACCTACAGCGTGAGCTATGAGAAAG
CGCCACGCTTCCCGAAGGGAGAAAGGCGGACAGGTATCCGGTAAGCGGCAGGGTCGGAACAGGAGAGCGC
ACGAGGGAGCTTCCAGGGGGAAACGCCTGGTATCTTTATAGTCCTGTCGGGTTTCGCCACCTCTGACTTG
AGCGTCGATTTTTGTGATGCTCGTCAGGGGGGCGGAGCCTATGGAAAAACGCCAGCAACGCGGCCTTTTT
ACGGTTCCTGGCCTTTTGCTGGCCTTTTGCTCACATGTT
Features (pLannotate 1.2.2; 10 found; start..end, strand, type, name):
    121..213     +  CDS            lacI (fragment): lac repressor; lacI; The lac repressor binds to the lac operator to inhibit transcription in E. coli. This inhibition can be relieved by adding lactose or isopropyl-β-D-thiogalactopyranoside (IPTG).
    268..295     -  terminator     rrnB T2 terminator: transcription terminator T2 from the E. coli rrnB gene
    427..470     +  terminator     rrnB T1 terminator: Escherichia coli rrnB; transcription terminator T1 from the E. coli rrnB gene
    517..553     -  CDS            lacZα (fragment): LacZα fragment of β-galactosidase; lacZ fragment
    569..668     +  protein_bind   attL1: mutant version of attL; recombination site for the Gateway® LR reaction LR Clonase™
    685..1545    +  CDS            DNAJB6 (fragment): DNJB6_HUMAN - Also known as HSJ2, MRJ, MSJ1. Experimental evidence at protein level: Swiss-Prot protein existence level 1. Plays an indispensable role in the organization of KRT8/KRT18 filaments. Acts as an endogenous molecular chaperone for neuronal proteins including huntingtin. Suppresses aggregation and toxicity of polyglutamine-containing, aggregation-prone proteins. Isoform B but not isoform A inhibits huntingtin aggregation. Has a stimulatory effect on the ATPase activity of HSP70 in a dose-dependent and time-dependent manner and hence acts as a co-chaperone of HSP70. Also reduces cellu
   1664..1763    -  protein_bind   attL2: mutant version of attL; recombination site for the Gateway® LR reaction LR Clonase™
   1781..1799    -  promoter       T7 promoter: promoter for bacteriophage T7 RNA polymerase
   1933..2742    +  CDS            KanR: aminoglycoside phosphotransferase; aph(3')-Ia; confers resistance to kanamycin in bacteria or G418 (Geneticin®) in eukaryotes
   2889..3477    +  rep_origin     ori: high-copy-number ColE1/pMB1/pBR322/pUC origin of replication
