[The description below was written by a language model from this plasmid's Addgene catalogue record and pLannotate feature annotations shown in this document.]
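Description:
pDONR221-DNAJB6 is a Gateway entry clone built on the pDONR221 backbone, carrying the coding sequence of DNAJB6 from the African turquoise killifish, Nothobranchius furzeri. It is a small plasmid (about 3.5 kb in the sequenced record) maintained in E. coli at high copy from a ColE1/pUC-type origin and selected with kanamycin through the aph(3')-Ia resistance gene. The vector is a shuttle intermediate rather than an expression plasmid. No promoter is positioned to drive the insert. The only annotated promoter is a T7 promoter lying just outside attL2 on the reverse strand, a standard backbone element mostly used as a priming site. The rrnB T1 and T2 terminators upstream of the cloning region insulate the insert from read-through transcription. The short lacI and lacZα fragments are backbone remnants with no functional role.

The 978 bp insert sits between attL1 and attL2, the recombination sites produced when a PCR product is captured by a BP reaction. They allow directional transfer of the open reading frame into any attR-containing destination vector by LR recombination. The annotation software labelled the insert by similarity to human DNAJB6, and that match covers only part of it, but the catalogue entry identifies it as the killifish orthologue. DNAJB6 is a J-domain co-chaperone of HSP70 known for suppressing the aggregation of polyglutamine and other aggregation-prone proteins. The depositor notes that the clone lacks a stop codon, so it can be moved into destination vectors that add C-terminal tags or fusion partners in frame. It was deposited alongside work on tissue-specific protein aggregation and protein quality control in an aging vertebrate.
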