Addgene plasmid #166169: pDONR221-DNAJB6
Purpose: Gateway entry vector for N. furzeri DNAJB6
Depositing lab: Daniel Jarosz. Depositing organization: Stanford University. Publication: Tissue-specific landscape of protein aggregation and quality control in an aging vertebrate. Chen YR, Harel I, Singh PP, Ziv I, Moses E, Goshtchevsky U, Machado BE, Brunet A, Jarosz DF. Dev Cell. 2024 Jul 22;59(14):1892-1911.e13. doi: 10.1016/j.devcel.2024.04.014. Epub 2024 May 28. PubMed 38810654.
Backbone
  Vector backbone: pDONR221
  Vector type: Gateway Entry Vector
Growth in bacteria
  Bacterial resistance: Kanamycin, 50 μg/mL
  Growth temperature: 37°C
  Growth strain: DH5alpha
  Copy number: High Copy
Gene/Insert
  Gene/Insert name: DNAJB6
  Species: N. furzeri
  Insert size (bp): 978
  Cloning method: Gateway Cloning
Terms and licenses: Academic/Nonprofit Terms; Industry Terms: Not Available to Industry
Depositor comments: Stopless entry clone. Please visit https://doi.org/10.1101/2022.02.26.482120 for bioRxiv preprint. Also see Harel and Chen et al. 2024 (https://doi.org/10.1016/j.celrep.2023.112787)
How to cite: pDONR221-DNAJB6 was a gift from Daniel Jarosz (Addgene plasmid # 166169 ; http://n2t.net/addgene:166169 ; RRID:Addgene_166169)
