>Addgene plasmid #166169 | pDONR221-DNAJB6 | depositor partial sequence | sequence record 322718 | insert sequence
ATGGTGGAGTACTACTTGATTTTAGGAGTTCACAAAAATGCAACACAAGACGACATCAAAAAAGCTTACA
GAAAATTAGCTCTGAAGTGGCATCCAGATAAGAACCCAGACAGCAAGGAGGAAGCAGAGAAAAAGTTCAA
AGAGCTGTCGGAGGCCTATGAAGTCCTTTCAGATGAAAACAAAAGAAATGTTTATGACCGATATGGAAAA
GAAGGCCTCTCAGCAGGAGGAGGAGGAGGCCACTACAATCACTTCGGCGGCGGCGGCTTCACATTCCGTA
ATCCAGAGGATGTTTTCAGGGAATTCTTTGGAGGCAGAGATCCATTTGCAAATTTTTTTAATGATGACCC
CTTCGACGATTTCTTTGGAGGAAGTTGCAGTCGTCCAAGAGCTGCCAACCCGAGCAGAGGGCCGATGTTT
GGGTTCGGTGGCTTTCCAGCCTTTGGGTCTGGCTTCTCAGGGTTTGATTCAGGTTTTGCCTCGTTTGGAG
ACATGGGTGGTGGAGGAGGATTTACCTCCTTCTCTTCTTCTTCATTTGGTGGTGGATTTGGAGGAGGAGG
TAGAGGAGGAGGAATGGGGAACTTTAAGTCCGTTTCAACCTCCACCAAGATTATCAACGGCAGAAAAATA
ACCACAAAACGGACTGTGGAGAACGGCCAGGAGCGGGTAGAAGTGGTGGAAGATGGTCAGTTAAAATCTC
TAACAGTTAATGACCTCGCACCTCAGGATCCCTTTGAGGAGGAGTTTCGTCGCCTCAGACAGAACGCGCT
TCCTGGCTTCGGCCTGCACCAGCGCTACCTGAGGAACTCTGCCCAGAACCCCTCAGAGGAAGAGGAGGAG
CACGGCCCACAGAGCCAGGGACTGACGAGAGGTCACATGGACTCCAAGAGAAAGAAGCTGTGGCTAAAGG
AGGCAGACTCCAAAAAGAAACGATCCGCTCGACTCTTCCCTCGATTGAATGGATTCGGCACCTTTTTC
